Addgene plasmid #67767: pCMX-hPXR-K62Q
Purpose: Expression hPXR mutant K62Q in Mammalian Cells
Depositing lab: Sridhar Mani. Depositing organization: Albert Einstein College of Medicine.
Backbone
  Vector backbone: pCMX
  Backbone size w/o insert (bp): 4800
  Total vector size (bp): 6105
  Vector type: Mammalian Expression
Growth in bacteria
  Bacterial resistance: Ampicillin, 100 μg/mL
  Growth temperature: 37°C
  Growth strain: DH5alpha
  Copy number: High Copy
Gene/Insert
  Gene/Insert name: human pregnane X receptor (PXR)
  Species: H. sapiens (human)
  Insert size (bp): 1305
  Mutation: lysine 62 to Glutamine
  GenBank ID: NM_003889.3 NM_003889.3
  Entrez Gene: NR1I2 (a.k.a. BXR, ONR1, PAR, PAR1, PAR2, PARq, PRR, PXR, SAR, SXR)
  Promoter: CMV
  Cloning method: Restriction Enzyme; 5′ cloning site Nco1 (destroyed during cloning); 3′ cloning site BamH1 (destroyed during cloning)
  Sequencing primers: 5′ T7
Terms and licenses: Academic/Nonprofit Terms; Industry Terms: Not Available to Industry
How to cite: pCMX-hPXR-K62Q was a gift from Sridhar Mani (Addgene plasmid # 67767 ; http://n2t.net/addgene:67767 ; RRID:Addgene_67767)
