[The description below was written by a language model from this plasmid's Addgene catalogue record.]
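Description:
pCMX-hPXR-K62Q is a mammalian expression plasmid built on the pCMX backbone, carrying a point-mutant form of the human pregnane X receptor (PXR, encoded by NR1I2, also known as SXR or PAR). The total construct is recorded as about 6.1 kb, made up of a roughly 4.8 kb backbone and a 1,305 bp insert. It is maintained in E. coli as a high-copy plasmid under ampicillin selection. The record does not include a feature table, so the specific origin of replication, polyadenylation signal and any other backbone elements are not documented here, and no mammalian selection marker, epitope tag or reporter is listed.

The insert is the human PXR coding sequence, referenced to the NM_003889 transcript, with lysine 62 changed to glutamine. It is driven by the CMV promoter, a strong constitutive viral promoter that gives high-level expression in transfected mammalian cells. The fragment was placed by restriction cloning between NcoI and BamHI sites, both of which were destroyed in the process, so the insert cannot be released with those enzymes. A T7 primer is listed for sequencing into the 5′ end, implying a T7 promoter site upstream of the insert.

PXR is a ligand-activated nuclear receptor that senses xenobiotics and regulates drug-metabolising and transporter genes. A lysine-to-glutamine substitution removes the positive charge of the side chain and is commonly used to mimic acetylated lysine or to eliminate a lysine modification site, although the record does not state the rationale for K62Q. The stated purpose is simply expression of this mutant in mammalian cells, presumably for comparison with wild-type receptor.
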