>Addgene plasmid #67767 | pCMX-hPXR-K62Q | addgene partial sequence | sequence record 119293 | T7 5'-TAATACGACTCACTATAGGG-3'
GATCGGTACCGGGCCCCCCCTCGAGAAGCTTATGGAGGTGAGACCCAAAGAAAGCTGGAACCATGCTGAC
TTTGTACACTGTGAGGACACAGAGTCTGTTCCTGGAAAGCCCAGTGTCAACGCAGATGAGGAAGTCGGAG
GTCCCCAAATCTGCCGTGTATGTGGGGACAAGGCCACTGGCTATCACTTCAATGTCATGACATGTGAAGG
ATGCCAGGGCTTTTTCAGGAGGGCCATGAAACGCAACGCCCGGCTGAGGTGCCCCTTCCGGAAGGGCGCC
TGCGAGATCACCCGGAAGACCCGGCGACAGTGCCAGGCCTGCCGCCTGCGCAAGTGCCTGGAGAGCGGCA
TGAAGAAGGAGATGATCATGTCCGACGAGGCCGTGGAGGAGAGGCGGGCCTTGATCAAGCGGAAGAAAAG
TGAACGGACAGGGACTCAGCCACTGGGAGTGCAGGGGCTGACAGAGGAGCAGCGGATGATGATCAGGGAG
CTGATGGACGCTCAGATGAAAACCTTTGACACTACCTTCTCCCATTTCAAGAATTTCCGGCTGCCAGGGG
TGCTTAGCAGTGGCTGCGAGTTGCCAGAGTCTCTGCAGGCCCCATCGAGGGAAGAAGCTGCCAAGTGGAG
CCAGGTCCGGAAAGATCTGTGCTCTTTGAAGGTCTCTCTGCAGCTGCGGGGGGAGGATGGCAGTGTCTGG
AACTACAAACCCCCAGCCGACAGTGGCGGGAAAGAGATCTTCTCCCTGCTGCCCCACATGGCTGACATGT
CAACCTACATGTTCAAAGGCATCATCAGCTTTGCCAAAGTCATCTCCTACTTCAGGGACTTGCCCATCGA
GGACCAGATCTCCCTGCTGAAGGGGGCCGCTTTCGAGCTGTGTCAACTGAGATTCAACACAGTGTTCAAC
GCGGAGACTGGAACCTGGGAGTGTGGCCGGCTGTCCTACTGCTTGGAAGACACTGC
