>Addgene plasmid #67767 | pCMX-hPXR-K62Q | addgene partial sequence | sequence record 119297 | SV40pA-R 5'-GAAATTTGTGATGCTATTGC-3'
AGTTAACAACAACAATTGCATTCATTTTATGTTTCAGGTTCAGGGGGAGGTGTGGGAGGTTTTTTAAAGC
AAGTAAAACCTCTACAAATGTGGTATGGCTGATTATGATCTCTAGTCAAGGCACTATACATCAAATATTT
TTCCATAATTTTCTTGTATAGCAGTGCAGCTTTTTCCTTTGTGGTGTAAATAGCAAAGCAAGCAAGAGTT
CTATTACTAAACACAGCATGACTCAAAAAACTTAGCAATTCTGAAGGAAAGTCCTTGGGGTCTTCTACCT
TTCTCTTCTTTTTTGGAGGAGTAGAATGTTGAGAGTCAGCAGTAGCCTCATCATCACTAGATGGCATTTC
TTCTGAGCAAAACAGGTTTTCCTCATTAAAGGCATTCCACCACTGCTCCCATTCATCAGTTCCATAGGTT
GGAATCTAAAATACACAAACAATTAGAATCAGTAGTTTAACACATTATACACTTAAAAATTTTATATTTA
CCTTAGAGCTTTAAATCTCTGTAGGTAGTTTGTCCAATTATGTCACACCACAGAAGTAAGGTTCCTTCAC
AAAGATCCTCTAGCTACCTAGCTAGCTGGCCAGGATCCTCTAGATCAGCTACCTGTGATGCCGAACAACT
CCTGCATGAGGGGCGTAGCAAAGGGGTGTATGTCCTGGATGCGCAGCAGCCGCTGGGTGTGCTGAGCATT
GATGCTGCGGAGCTCGGTGAGCATAGCCATGATCTTCAGGAACAAGAACCTATGAGCAGGCTGGGGCCGA
TTGCATTCAATGTAGGACTTCAGAGTAATGGCGAATTGCTCCTGCAGCTGGTCCACCACGCGGTGCTGCA
GCACACCTGGGCGGTCTGGGGAGAAGAGGGAGATGGCCTGCATCAGCACATACTCCTCCTCATGCAGCTG
CAGCTTC
